Addgene plasmid #204991: pMB3-A-TelR
Purpose: Level 3 MoClo plasmid for A. baumannii with additional Tellurite resistance cassette for multi-drug resistance strains
Depositing lab: Veronica Godoy-Carter. Depositing organization: Northeastern University. Publication: AspFlex: Molecular Tools to Study Gene Expression and Regulation in Acinetobacter baumannii. Brychcy M, Kokodynski A, Lloyd D, Godoy VG. ACS Synth Biol. 2023 Aug 16. doi: 10.1021/acssynbio.3c00167. PubMed 37587063.
Backbone
  Vector backbone: pTU3-A-RFP / pSB1A2
  Backbone manufacturer: Paul Freemont Lab / iGem (Addgene plasmid # 72945)
  Vector type: Bacterial Expression, Synthetic Biology
  Selectable markers: mRFP1
Growth in bacteria
  Bacterial resistance: Ampicillin, 100 μg/mL
  Growth temperature: 37°C
  Growth strain: DH5alpha
  Growth instructions: Use Tellurite for selection in A. baumannii
  Copy number: High Copy
Gene/Insert
  Gene/Insert name: mRFP1
  Species: Synthetic
  Mutation: Added replications elements for Acinetobacter species into the PstI site and Tellurite resistance cassette into XbaI site
  Cloning method: Restriction Enzyme; 5′ cloning site Unknown (unknown if destroyed); 3′ cloning site Unknown (unknown if destroyed)
Resource information
  A portion of this plasmid was derived from a plasmid made by: Original base plasmid was received from Addgene, Tellurite resistance cassette from pMO130-TelR (50799)
Terms and licenses: Academic/Nonprofit Terms; Industry Terms: Not Available to Industry
Depositor comments: This plasmid is related to, but is not included with, the AspFlex Kit (Addgene #1000000217: https://www.addgene.org/kits/godoy-carter-aspflex/)
How to cite: pMB3-A-TelR was a gift from Veronica Godoy-Carter (Addgene plasmid # 204991 ; http://n2t.net/addgene:204991 ; RRID:Addgene_204991)
