[The description below was written by a language model from this plasmid's Addgene catalogue record and pLannotate feature annotations shown in this document.]
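Description:
pMB3-A-TelR is a Level 3 Modular Cloning (MoClo) destination plasmid for bacterial expression and synthetic biology work in Acinetobacter baumannii. It was built on the pTU3-A-RFP / pSB1A2 backbone and is related to, but not included in, the AspFlex toolkit. It behaves as a shuttle vector. In E. coli it replicates from a high-copy ColE1/pUC-type origin and is selected with ampicillin through the β-lactamase gene and its native promoter. Replication elements for Acinetobacter species were added at the PstI site. The feature table does not annotate these elements, but a large unannotated stretch between the mRFP1 terminators and the ColE1 origin is the likely place for them.

The distinguishing addition is a tellurite resistance cassette taken from pMO130-TelR and inserted at the XbaI site. It is annotated as the kla operon genes klaA (kilA), klaB (telA) and klaC (telB) on the reverse strand, with a T7 gene 10 ribosome binding site nearby. Because many clinical A. baumannii isolates are already resistant to ampicillin and other common antibiotics, tellurite provides a non-antibiotic selection that still works in multidrug-resistant strains.

The recorded insert is an mRFP1 cassette driven by the lac promoter, with a CAP binding site and lac operator, and terminated by the rrnB T1 and T7Te terminators. In MoClo acceptor vectors, a cassette of this kind typically serves as a visual dropout marker, so that colonies in which the assembled parts have replaced it lose their red colour. The record does not annotate the flanking Type IIS sites. The short FRT, lacI and 2μ ori fragments are probably cloning scars or annotation artefacts rather than functional parts.
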