Features (pLannotate 1.2.2; 19 found; start..end, strand, type, name):
    199..221     -  RBS            RBS: efficient ribosome binding site from bacteriophage T7 gene 10 (Olins and Rangwala, 1989)
    313..346     +  protein_bind   FRT (fragment): FLP-mediated recombination occurs in the 8-bp core sequence TCTAGAAA (Turan and Bode, 2011). FLP recombinase from the Saccharomyces cerevisiae 2μ plasmid
    367..456     +  CDS            lacI (fragment): lac repressor; lacI; The lac repressor binds to the lac operator to inhibit transcription in E. coli. This inhibition can be relieved by adding lactose or isopropyl-β-D-thiogalactopyranoside (IPTG).
    469..490     +  protein_bind   CAP binding site: CAP binding activates transcription in the presence of cAMP. E. coli catabolite activator protein
    505..535     +  promoter       lac promoter: promoter for the E. coli lac operon
    543..559     +  protein_bind   lac operator: The lac repressor binds to the lac operator to inhibit transcription in E. coli. This inhibition can be relieved by adding lactose or isopropyl-β-D-thiogalactopyranoside (IPTG). lac repressor encoded by lacI
    595..1269    +  CDS            mRFP1: mRFP1 is a basic (constitutively fluorescent) red fluorescent protein published in 2002, derived from Discosoma sp.. It is reported to be a somewhat slowly-maturing monomer with low acid sensitivity.
   1317..1388    +  terminator     rrnB T1 terminator: transcription terminator T1 from the E. coli rrnB gene
   1404..1431    +  terminator     T7Te terminator: phage T7 early transcription terminator
   5568..6156    -  rep_origin     ori: high-copy-number ColE1/pMB1/pBR322/pUC origin of replication
   6327..7187    -  CDS            AmpR: β-lactamase; bla; confers resistance to ampicillin, carbenicillin, and related antibiotics
   7188..7292    -  promoter       AmpR promoter: bla
   7382..7425    -  terminator     bacterial terminator: putative bacterial transcription terminator
   7428..7447    +  misc_feature   BioBrick prefix: BioBrick prefix for parts that start with "ATG"
   7444..7477    +  rep_origin     2μ ori (fragment): yeast 2μ plasmid origin of replication
   7527..7558    +  terminator     tonB terminator: bidirectional E. coli tonB-P14 transcription terminator
   7579..8529    -  CDS            klaC: KLAC_ECOLX - Also known as telB. Protein predicted: Swiss-Prot protein existence level 4. Belongs to the kla operon, which is associated with cryptic tellurite resistance, and IncW plasmid fertility inhibition. From Escherichia coli.
   8529..9662    -  CDS            klaB: KLAB_ECOLX - Also known as telA. Protein inferred from homology: Swiss-Prot protein existence level 3. Belongs to the kla operon, which is associated with cryptic tellurite resistance, and IncW plasmid fertility inhibition. From Escherichia coli.
   9683..181     -  CDS            klaA (across the origin): KLAA_ECOLX - Also known as kilA. Protein predicted: Swiss-Prot protein existence level 4. Belongs to the kla operon, which is associated with cryptic tellurite resistance, and IncW plasmid fertility inhibition. From Escherichia coli.
>Addgene plasmid #204991 | pMB3-A-TelR | addgene full sequence | sequence record 404866 | Addgene NGS Result
GCTTCGCCACGATCTGGCTGATTTTGTCGGCCAGCGCGGCAACTGCGCCGTGCTCCATCAGATTCGACAG
CTCGTTGAGGGAATCCGCCCCGTCGATGCCGGCCCCGTACTCGCCAATCGTCGCCGGCGACGCGAAGAGG
GCGGGCAAAACCTCCCCCTTCAATCGCGCCATGTTCACGCTTGTTCTTCCATGGTATATCTCCTTCTTAA
AGTTAAACAAAATTATTCGGAACCCAGCATGATATTCCGGAAATACCAACTAAGTCAACGGCTGATATCC
ATTGCTGTTGACAAAGGGAATCAGGGGATCTTGAAGTTCCTATTCCGAAGTTCCTATTCTCTAGAACGTC
TCAATCTCTATAGAGACCCAATACGCAAACCGCCTCTCCCCGCGCGTTGGCCGATTCATTAATGCAGCTG
GCACGACAGGTTTCCCGACTGGAAAGCGGGCAGTGAGCGCAACGCAATTAATGTGAGTTAGCTCACTCAT
TAGGCACCCCAGGCTTTACACTTTATGCTTCCGGCTCGTATGTTGTGTGGAATTGTGAGCGGATAACAAT
TTCACACATACTAGAGAAAGAGGAGAAATACTAGATGGCTTCCTCCGAAGACGTTATCAAAGAGTTCATG
CGTTTCAAAGTTCGTATGGAAGGTTCCGTTAACGGTCACGAGTTCGAAATCGAAGGTGAAGGTGAAGGTC
GTCCGTACGAAGGTACCCAGACCGCTAAACTGAAAGTTACCAAAGGTGGTCCGCTGCCGTTCGCTTGGGA
CATCCTGTCCCCGCAGTTCCAGTACGGTTCCAAAGCTTACGTTAAACACCCGGCTGACATCCCGGACTAC
CTGAAACTGTCCTTCCCGGAAGGTTTCAAATGGGAACGTGTTATGAACTTCGAAGACGGTGGTGTTGTTA
CCGTTACCCAGGACTCCTCCCTGCAAGACGGTGAGTTCATCTACAAAGTTAAACTGCGTGGTACCAACTT
CCCGTCCGACGGTCCGGTTATGCAGAAAAAAACCATGGGTTGGGAAGCTTCCACCGAACGTATGTACCCG
GAAGACGGTGCTCTGAAAGGTGAAATCAAAATGCGTCTGAAACTGAAAGACGGTGGTCACTACGACGCTG
AAGTTAAAACCACCTACATGGCTAAAAAACCGGTTCAGCTGCCGGGTGCTTACAAAACCGACATCAAACT
GGACATCACCTCCCACAACGAAGACTACACCATCGTTGAACAGTACGAACGTGCTGAAGGTCGTCACTCC
ACCGGTGCTTAATAACGCTGATAGTGCTAGTGTAGATCGCTACTAGAGCCAGGCATCAAATAAAACGAAA
GGCTCAGTCGAAAGACTGGGCCTTTCGTTTTATCTGTTGTTTGTCGGTGAACGCTCTCTACTAGAGTCAC
ACTGGCTCACCTTCGGGTGGGCCTTTCTGCGTTTATAGGTCTCAGGACTTAGAGAGACGCTGCAGTTGCA
AGACAATATCGACCGCTTGCAGCTTGATAAAGTGATCAAAGAGGGACGAGCAGCTACAGCACTGCTAAGG
GAGATCGGAGAGCCACTGCCGCCACCAGTGAAAGTGAAAACAGGTTGGTTTAGTGCTGATTATTACGGCT
TTGAGGACATGCTCACACGTTGGGATAATGATCAATCTAGCCTTTCCATTTATCACAGAGAGATAAAAGA
GGAGCAACAGGAACAGCAACGAAAACAACAGCAGATAGAAAGAGAAACTAAACAAAAACAGGAAGATGAC
AAAAAGAAACGGCAGGACTATGAAAGATATTTATCAAAATACGGCTATGTCAAAGATGCTGAGTATGACC
ATATCAGCGACCATGTTGCTTCAGACATTTCCATGTTTACACGTCTTCAGGCGCAGGCATGGGCAAGTAA
CGATATGCAAGAGTACATAAGGTGTTCAAAGCAAAAATACGAGCAGATCAGCGACAGAATAGCCTATGAG
CGTGACTTGAAAAAAATCGGGCAATTGAGCCGTATCCTGGATAAAGACAGACAGGCACTTGCTGATATTT
TACCGCAGTTGATGCCTTACTATGAGCAGATGCAACAGGCTGTTAATAAACGGAAAATTTTACTTGAGAA
TGAGCGACAGCCATCATTTAAACCACGTTATGACCAAGAACAGCCTAAGCCGAAAAAAGACAATGACCTA
ACTTTTTAATGTGTTACAATAGCATTCAAATGTAACACATTGGAGTGAAAAACATGACAGAAGCGACTTT
TACCTTTCGGGTAGACCATGACCTAAAGCAAGAATTTTCAAGCCTTGCTAAGACTGTTGATCGGTCGGGG
GCGCAGCTAATCCGTGACTTCATGCGTGACTTTGTTAAGAAGCAACAGGAAGCCGCAGACTATGACAAAT
GGTTCAAGCAGCAGGTACAGATCGGCTTAAATGAAGCCAATGCAGGCAAGTTGATTCCACATGAGGACGT
AAAGGCAGAGTTTGCCGCTAGACGTGCTGCAACATTGGCGAAACTGGCAGCGAAGAATGAAGATTGAGTG
GACTGAAACAGCTCGCCAAGATCGTAGAAATATCTATGATTATCTTGAAGAACGCAACCCTATAGCAGCT
ATTGAAATTGATGATTTAATTGAAGAAAAGACAGATTTACTTGTTGATAATCGACTGATGGGGCGCACAG
GCAGACAGAAAGATACTAGGGAGTTAGTGATACATCCGCATTATGTGGTTGTATATGACATCACTGATAT
AATACGGATACTCAGAGTGCTACACACATCGCAGGAGTGGTCATGACTTACTCATGTACTTTGGATTATT
TAGTGTTATAAAATCCTGATTTATAAATTTTTTTTGTTAAAAAAGATAAAAGCCCCTTGCAATTGCTTGG
GGCTTTACCGTAATTTATGGGGTACAGATCTTCGATACTGACATATCGGCAATCGAAAGCATTAAGGTTT
GACGACCGCTAATGATTTCACCACAGGGGCTTAATGTACCTGTCTTAAATTCTAAGGTTTTAACTCGCTT
TGTCAAGCATAGACCCCAAAAATTTAGCCAATGTCTGTAACTCAATCTGTCCATGTGTGGGTGATGAGGT
ACAGTGACGCTAGCACACATCGGAAAAACGCTATTACTAGGGGAACTGAACAGAGTAGCGGACGCAATGA
GTAGTCATTTAATTGGCGGTTATGAGCGTGTTCAGGCGGTGCTATCAATCGTAATCATAACAGTGGCAGC
TTGATACAGTGATGTCATCCCTGATGCGAAAGCGACCGACCGACGGTACATCGAATGGGAATACTTTAGG
GTGATTTTTAAGAATCGCTCTAGGGTGAGTATTTCCCATTCAGCTCTGCTCCCTCCCTCTGGTACTTTAA
TCAAAAGCACTACTAAACATATGTTTTTAAATAAAAAATATTGATATAGAGATAATATTAGTAAGAATAA
TTAAACAATTGAATATAGATAAATCATTGTTAAATAAAGATTAATTATTAAAATGAATGTATACTTATAT
ATAAATCAATGATTTAAAATATTTGATAAAGAAAACTTTTCAAAAAAAATATAATTGAGATTGTGTCATT
TCGGTCAATTCTTAATATGTTCCACGCAAGTTTTAGCTATGGTGCTAAACAGAAATTTGCTGAAAAAGAA
CTTTTCACTGAACTGGTTAAAATGTAAGCAGCCTGAGAGCCGCCAAAAATTTTAAAAACAAACCGCCTTA
ATCATCTTCAAAAAATACCTCTAAAACCTCACCATTTGCGTTTTAAGACCCATATTTCATCCTGCCCTTA
TGTTCCCATGCTGATAGCTATAAAGTGTCTGTAATCGCTTCCTATGACGTTCTAGGCTGTTGATAACTTT
TGGAACAACGCAAAATGTTAAAATCCGATCATTTTTTAACCTAGTTATTTTCGTTACAGGGTAACTTTGG
TAGTATTATTTCAATATTTAGTTGTTACAGGATAACAAAATATATGTTACAGGGTAATTAATTTAGCGTT
ACAGGATAACTATAGTTACAGGGTAACGTTAAATAGTTATCCTGTAATTTAAAAATAGTTGCAGGATAGC
ATAAATTTTTACAAATAAATTTTATAAAAAGTTATCCTGTAACTAAAAACAATGTTATCCTGTAACTATG
ATATACTATATGGGAGTTAAAGACATGAAAGACCCGAACGATCAGAAAACACAGGACATGCTAAAAGAGC
CGCCAAAAACCAATGCCGAACGACAAAAAGCATATCGTGAAAAACGCAAAAGCCTTGATAGTCAACGTTT
GGAGGTGTTTATAGATAAGGGTGTGTCGGATATGCTTGCGGACATGGTGGGCGCAGCAGGGGAGAGCCAA
AAAGCCATTTTGACCGCATTGATTGAGAAAGAGTATAAGCGGCTGTATGCAGTGAAAAATAGCAAGCTAA
AAAAGTACATTGATTCAAAAAGTAATGCAGATAAAAAAGAAACCCTCGATTTATGAGGGTTTTTTATAAC
TACTAATGCCTATGAAAATAAGTGCTTATCATTTTCTCTAATGTACCCAATAAAATCGGGGTTTTGTTCC
ACAAGTTTCTTGATGTCATTATCATGTTTCTTCAGTAAGTAAGCCCCGATCAGGATCTTGCGTTTTGCAT
CGTCTGACCTTGCCTGTTTTTGCTCTCGACCTTTCACCACAGCGTCAGCTAGATCCTTTCTTGCCTTTTC
CTGACGTTCCAATTTTTCCTTTTCTTCATCGAGCATTTGACCCAATTCCATAGCTGTTTTTTTGACCATT
TTTAATGCCTGTGTCTCAACCTATTTTCCGAAGTATGAACCATCATCAATGTGAAAAGTGTTCTACTTCA
AAAACTCGACTTACATCAAGATCCGAGCGCAGCGAGCAAAATCAAAAAACAAAGTCAAAGCCTTATTGCT
CTTGCTTTTGCTTTTAGCCTCGCAGAGTTCCCGAAGGGCGCACTTACGCAAAATTTTTGCTACGCCAAAT
TTTGCAAGTACGGTCAGGGAAACCCCGACACCCCAACCGCCCAAAACTTGGGGCGGCTGTTAATAAACAG
GTGATGAAAATGGCAATTTACCATTGTGAAATGCAGAACATTTCGAGGTCAGATGGTCGCTCAATCGTGG
CATGTGCAGCATACCGAGCAGGCGAAAAATTGTACTGTGATACGTACGGAAAAGAGCAGGACTACACCAA
AAAAACAGGCATTGAATACACCCAAATTTTTGCCCCAACTGGGGCAAGTCCTGACATGTTAGATCGTCAA
ACCCTATGGAATCGGGTAGAGCAATCCGAACTAAAAAAGAACGGTGACATCAAACAGGAGGCAAGATTAG
CAAAGGAAGTAGAGATAGCATTGCCGCATGAACTGGATAAGACACAGCGTCAGGCAACTTGTTAACTGCA
GGCTTCCTCGCTCACTGACTCGCTGCGCTCGGTCGTTCGGCTGCGGCGAGCGGTATCAGCTCACTCAAAG
GCGGTAATACGGTTATCCACAGAATCAGGGGATAACGCAGGAAAGAACATGTGAGCAAAAGGCCAGCAAA
AGGCCAGGAACCGTAAAAAGGCCGCGTTGCTGGCGTTTTTCCACAGGCTCCGCCCCCCTGACGAGCATCA
CAAAAATCGACGCTCAAGTCAGAGGTGGCGAAACCCGACAGGACTATAAAGATACCAGGCGTTTCCCCCT
GGAAGCTCCCTCGTGCGCTCTCCTGTTCCGACCCTGCCGCTTACCGGATACCTGTCCGCCTTTCTCCCTT
CGGGAAGCGTGGCGCTTTCTCATAGCTCACGCTGTAGGTATCTCAGTTCGGTGTAGGTCGTTCGCTCCAA
GCTGGGCTGTGTGCACGAACCCCCCGTTCAGCCCGACCGCTGCGCCTTATCCGGTAACTATCGTCTTGAG
TCCAACCCGGTAAGACACGACTTATCGCCACTGGCAGCAGCCACTGGTAACAGGATTAGCAGAGCGAGGT
ATGTAGGCGGTGCTACAGAGTTCTTGAAGTGGTGGCCTAACTACGGCTACACTAGAAGAACAGTATTTGG
TATCTGCGCTCTGCTGAAGCCAGTTACCTTCGGAAAAAGAGTTGGTAGCTCTTGATCCGGCAAACAAACC
ACCGCTGGTAGCGGTGGTTTTTTTGTTTGCAAGCAGCAGATTACGCGCAGAAAAAAAGGATCTCAAGAAG
ATCCTTTGATCTTTTCTACGGGGTCTGACGCTCAGTGGAACGAAAACTCACGTTAAGGGATTTTGGTCAT
GAGATTATCAAAAAGGATCTTCACCTAGATCCTTTTAAATTAAAAATGAAGTTTTAAATCAATCTAAAGT
ATATATGAGTAAACTTGGTCTGACAGTTACCAATGCTTAATCAGTGAGGCACCTATCTCAGCGATCTGTC
TATTTCGTTCATCCATAGTTGCCTGACTCCCCGTCGTGTAGATAACTACGATACGGGAGGGCTTACCATC
TGGCCCCAGTGCTGCAATGATACCGCGAGAGCCACGCTCACCGGCTCCAGATTTATCAGCAATAAACCAG
CCAGCCGGAAGGGCCGAGCGCAGAAGTGGTCCTGCAACTTTATCCGCCTCCATCCAGTCTATTAATTGTT
GCCGGGAAGCTAGAGTAAGTAGTTCGCCAGTTAATAGTTTGCGCAACGTTGTTGCCATTGCTACAGGCAT
CGTGGTGTCACGCTCGTCGTTTGGTATGGCTTCATTCAGCTCCGGTTCCCAACGATCAAGGCGAGTTACA
TGATCCCCCATGTTGTGCAAAAAAGCGGTTAGCTCCTTCGGTCCTCCGATCGTTGTCAGAAGTAAGTTGG
CCGCAGTGTTATCACTCATGGTTATGGCAGCACTGCATAATTCTCTTACTGTCATGCCATCCGTAAGATG
CTTTTCTGTGACTGGTGAGTACTCAACCAAGTCATTCTGAGAATAGTGTATGCGGCGACCGAGTTGCTCT
TGCCCGGCGTCAATACGGGATAATACCGCGCCACATAGCAGAACTTTAAAAGTGCTCATCATTGGAAAAC
GTTCTTCGGGGCGAAAACTCTCAAGGATCTTACCGCTGTTGAGATCCAGTTCGATGTAACCCACTCGTGC
ACCCAACTGATCTTCAGCATCTTTTACTTTCACCAGCGTTTCTGGGTGAGCAAAAACAGGAAGGCAAAAT
GCCGCAAAAAAGGGAATAAGGGCGACACGGAAATGTTGAATACTCATACTCTTCCTTTTTCAATATTATT
GAAGCATTTATCAGGGTTATTGTCTCATGAGCGGATACATATTTGAATGTATTTAGAAAAATAAACAAAT
AGGGGTTCCGCGCACATTTCCCCGAAAAGTGCCACCTGACGTCTAAGAAACCATTATTATCATGACATTA
ACCTATAAAAATAGGCGTATCACGAGGCAGAATTTCAGATAAAAAAAATCCTTAGCTTTCGCTAAGGATG
ATTTCTGGAATTCGCGGCCGCTTCTAGAAAGTATAGGAACTTCAGAGCGCTTTTGAAGCTGATGTGCTTA
AAAACTTACTCAATGGAATTAGCTCCTCGAGCAGAAAGTCAAAAGCCTCCGACCGGAGGCTTTTGACTTG
AGGGGGATCGATCCCTTATGGCTCTGCACCCGGCTCCATCACCAACAGGTCGCGCACGCGCTTCACTCGG
TTGCGGATCGACACTGCCAGCCCAACAAAGCCGGTTGCCGCCGCCGCCAGGATCGCGCCGATGATGCCGG
CCACACCGGCCATCGCCCACCAGGTCGCCGCCTTCCGGTTCCATTCCTGCTGGTACTGCTTCGCAATGCT
GGACCTCGGCTCACCATAGGCTGACCGCTCGATGGCGTATGCCGCTTCTCCCCTTGGCGTAAAACCCAGC
GCCGCAGGCGGCATTGCCATGCTGCCCGCCGCTTTCCCGACCACGACGCGCGCACCAGGCTTGCGGTCCA
GACCTTCGGCCACGGCGAGCTGCGCAAGGACATAATCAGCCGCCGACTTGGCTCCACGCGCCTCGATCAG
CTCTTGCACTCGCGCGAAATCCTTGGCCTCCACGGCCGCCATGAATCGCGCACGCGGCGAAGGCTCCGCA
GGGCCGGCGTCGTGATCGCCGCCGAGAATGCCCTTCACCAAGTTCGACGACACGAAAATCATGCTGACGG
CTATCACCATCATGCAGACGGATCGCACGAACCCGCAGAACTCACCCCCGAACACGAGCACGGCACCCGC
GACCACTATGCCAAGAATGCCCAAGGTAAAAATTGCCGGCCCCGCCATGAAGTCCGTGAATGCCCCGACG
GCCGAAGTGAAGGGCAGGCCGCCACCCAGGCCGCCGCCCTCACTGCCCGGCACCTGGTCGCTGAATGTCG
ATGCCAGCACCTGCGGCACGTCAATGCTTCCGGGCGTCGCGCTCGGGCTGATCGCCCATCCCGTTACTGC
CCCGATCCCGGCAATGGCAAGGACTGCCAGCGCCGCGATGAGGAAGCGGGTGCCCCGCTTCTTCATCTTC
GCGCCTCGGGCCTCCAGGCCGCCTACCTGGGCGAAAACATCGGTGTTTGTGGCATTCATACGGACTCCTG
TTGGGCCAGCTCGCGCACGGGCTGGCGGGTCAGCTTGGCTTGAAGATCGCCACGCATTGCGGCGATCTGC
TTCTCGGCATCCTTGCGCTTCTGCACGCCTTCCTGCTGGATGCGAATAACGTCCTCGACGGTCTTGATGA
GCGTCGTCTGAACCTGCTTGAGCGTGTCCACGTCGATCACCAGGCGTTGGTTCTCCTTCGCCGTTTCGAC
GGACGTGCGATGCAGCAGGGCCGCATTGCGCTTCATCAGGTCGTTGGTGGTGTCGTCGATGGCCGTGGCC
AGTTCGACGGCGTTCTTCTGCTCGTTGAGGCTCAAGGCCAGCATGAATTGCCGCTTCCACGCCGGCACGG
TGATTTCGCGGATGGTGTGGAATTTATCGACCAGCATCTGGTTGTTGGCCTGGATCATGCGGATGGTCGG
CAGGCTCTGCATGGCCGAATGTTGCAAGGCGATCAGGTCGCCGATGCGCTTGTCCAGGTTGGCAACCATC
GCATCGAGGTCGGCCAGCTCCTGCACGCGGCCAGGGTCGTTCCCGACATTGCCGCGCAGACCCTCGGCCT
GCTCGCGCAGCTCGGCAAGGCGGACCTTGCCGGCCGCGATGTGGACGCCAAGAAGGCGGTGTTCCTCGCG
CACGGCTGCGAACATTTCGTCGAGCGAGGCATTGCGCTGCGCGATGCCTTGCTGGGTGGTCTGCACTTCG
CTGACCAGGTGTTCGATCTGCTCGCGGGTCGTGTCGAAGCGCGCCATGAAGCCCGTCGAACGGACGCGGG
AGCGGTCGATCAGCGGGCCAATCAGGGGCAGGCGGGAACGGTTGTCGGACAAAGGGCCGACGTTCAGGGA
ACGGGCCTTGGCGACAACCTGGGTCAGTTTCTCGCCTGCTTCGTCCAGGTCGCTGTTGCGCACCTGGTCC
AGCAGGCTATCGGCGTAGCGGGACGTGTGCTCGGCCACGTCGCGGCCGAACTCGGCAACGGTCTGCGGAC
TGCCGACCTCGATCCGCTGCGCGACCGCATGGACTTCCGGCACGTCGCTTTCCTGCAAGCCCAGCTCGCG
CAGGGTTGCCGGGGTCATGTCAAAGGCGACGATAGGGGCCTTGGCGTCGTGCGTCGTTTTCAGTGCGTTC
ATAGGGTTCTCCCGCCGTGTTATTGGTTGATGCCTTCCAGGCTCTGCGAAAGGCTCCGCATGAGCGCCTG
GTGAGCTTTGGCCGCCTCGGCGACCATTGCCGGATTCATGTTCTTGGTGGTGATGAGCGCGAGGGTGTGC
TGACGCCAGACGGGCACCAGGACGGATGCCGTTTCAGAGAAGCGGTCCAGCATGTCCACGGCCTGCGCCC
GCGTGAGCTTCATCTGAGTGACGCTCATTTCATGGGACGCCATGAGGGTTGCCAGGTTGGCGAGCTTGCG
CGCGAAGCGTTCGCGCGGCTTGTCGAACTCGATCACGCCGGCCTTGGCCGCGCCGGCCTCGGGGTTCTCG
TCCAGGAACTCGCGCCCGGCTTGAATGTAGGCTCTGAGCCGGTCTACCTCGGCCTCATGCGTATTGAGCA
TGTCATCCAAGGCGCGCAACGTGTCCCGCACGCGCTGCGCTACGCCCTCGGCTTCGTCCAGCAACTGGTC
GAGCGTCTTGCGGGCGACCTGATACCTCACCTGGCGTTCAACCTCACGGCCAAGCATCTTCTCGAACCAG
GTAGGCTTTTCCGCGATCTTGCGGGGGTCCGCGTCGACCA
